Addgene plasmid #66008: R0040 (pTet)_AB
Purpose: MoClo Basic Part: Controllable promoter - pTet - tetR regulated (strong constitutive promoter repressed by tetR, C0040, which can itself be inhibited by tetracycline or aTc) [A:R0040:B]
Depositing lab: Douglas Densmore. Depositing organization: Boston University Main Campus. Publication: CIDAR MoClo: Improved MoClo Assembly Standard and New E. coli Part Library Enable Rapid Combinatorial Design for Synthetic and Traditional Biology. Iverson SV, Haddock TL, Beal J, Densmore DM. ACS Synth Biol. 2016 Jan 15;5(1):99-103. doi: 10.1021/acssynbio.5b00124. Epub 2015 Nov 4. PubMed 26479688.
Backbone
  Vector backbone: DVA
  Vector type: Synthetic Biology
Growth in bacteria
  Bacterial resistance: Ampicillin, 100 μg/mL
  Growth temperature: 37°C
  Growth strain: DH5alpha
  Copy number: Unknown
Gene/Insert
  Gene/Insert name: Controllable promoter (alt name: Basic Part - Promoter)
  Species: Synthetic
  Cloning method: Unknown
Terms and licenses: Academic/Nonprofit Terms; Industry Terms: Not Available to Industry
How to cite: R0040 (pTet)_AB was a gift from Douglas Densmore (Addgene plasmid # 66008 ; http://n2t.net/addgene:66008 ; RRID:Addgene_66008)
