[The description below was written by a language model from this plasmid's Addgene catalogue record and pLannotate feature annotations shown in this document.]
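Description:
R0040 (pTet)_AB is a small (about 2.2 kb) synthetic-biology plasmid from the CIDAR MoClo E. coli part library. It carries a single basic part, the tetR-regulated promoter pTet (BioBrick part R0040), in the DVA destination vector backbone. It is maintained in E. coli through a high-copy ColE1/pUC-type origin of replication. Selection is with ampicillin, using a β-lactamase gene driven by its own bla promoter. The backbone also retains BioBrick prefix and suffix sequences around the part position, plus a putative bacterial transcription terminator just upstream of the prefix.

The payload is a short controllable promoter. pTet acts as a strong constitutive promoter in the absence of TetR. It is repressed when TetR (part C0040 in the same library) binds its operators, and tetracycline or anhydrotetracycline relieves that repression by inactivating the repressor. The annotation software detected one tet operator (O2) and a neighbouring short match labelled as a fragment of a doxycycline-inducible human H1 promoter variant. That second hit most likely reflects another tetO-like sequence within the bacterial promoter rather than any mammalian element. The "AB" suffix and the [A:R0040:B] notation indicate that the part is flanked by the MoClo fusion sites A and B. These sites define the promoter position in a transcriptional unit. The fusion sites and the associated Type IIS restriction sites are not annotated in the feature table. The plasmid serves as a source of the promoter for Golden Gate-style modular assembly with ribosome binding site, coding sequence and terminator parts, allowing combinatorial construction of inducible expression devices and genetic circuits in E. coli.
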