Features (pLannotate 1.2.2; 8 found; start..end, strand, type, name):
      5..23      +  protein_bind   tet operator: tetO; bacterial operator O2 for the tetR and tetA genes tetracycline repressor TetR
     29..48      +  promoter       H1-2O2 promoter (fragment): doxycycline-inducible variant of the human H1 RNA promoter (Henriksen et al., 2007)
     70..90      +  misc_feature   BioBrick suffix: universal suffix for all parts
    267..855     -  rep_origin     ori: high-copy-number ColE1/pMB1/pBR322/pUC origin of replication
   1026..1886    -  CDS            AmpR: β-lactamase; bla; confers resistance to ampicillin, carbenicillin, and related antibiotics
   1887..1991    -  promoter       AmpR promoter: bla
   2081..2124    -  terminator     bacterial terminator: putative bacterial transcription terminator
   2127..2148    +  misc_feature   BioBrick prefix: BioBrick prefix for parts that do not start with "ATG"
>Addgene plasmid #66008 | R0040 (pTet)_AB | depositor full sequence | sequence record 114120 | R0040 (pTet)_AB sequence 2162 bps
GGAGTCCCTATCAGTGATAGAGATTGACATCCCTATCAGTGATAGAGATACTGAGCACTACTAGAGACCT
ACTAGTAGCGGCCGCTGCAGGCTTCCTCGCTCACTGACTCGCTGCGCTCGGTCGTTCGGCTGCGGCGAGC
GGTATCAGCTCACTCAAAGGCGGTAATACGGTTATCCACAGAATCAGGGGATAACGCAGGAAAGAACATG
TGAGCAAAAGGCCAGCAAAAGGCCAGGAACCGTAAAAAGGCCGCGTTGCTGGCGTTTTTCCACAGGCTCC
GCCCCCCTGACGAGCATCACAAAAATCGACGCTCAAGTCAGAGGTGGCGAAACCCGACAGGACTATAAAG
ATACCAGGCGTTTCCCCCTGGAAGCTCCCTCGTGCGCTCTCCTGTTCCGACCCTGCCGCTTACCGGATAC
CTGTCCGCCTTTCTCCCTTCGGGAAGCGTGGCGCTTTCTCATAGCTCACGCTGTAGGTATCTCAGTTCGG
TGTAGGTCGTTCGCTCCAAGCTGGGCTGTGTGCACGAACCCCCCGTTCAGCCCGACCGCTGCGCCTTATC
CGGTAACTATCGTCTTGAGTCCAACCCGGTAAGACACGACTTATCGCCACTGGCAGCAGCCACTGGTAAC
AGGATTAGCAGAGCGAGGTATGTAGGCGGTGCTACAGAGTTCTTGAAGTGGTGGCCTAACTACGGCTACA
CTAGAAGAACAGTATTTGGTATCTGCGCTCTGCTGAAGCCAGTTACCTTCGGAAAAAGAGTTGGTAGCTC
TTGATCCGGCAAACAAACCACCGCTGGTAGCGGTGGTTTTTTTGTTTGCAAGCAGCAGATTACGCGCAGA
AAAAAAGGATCTCAAGAAGATCCTTTGATCTTTTCTACGGGGTCTGACGCTCAGTGGAACGAAAACTCAC
GTTAAGGGATTTTGGTCATGAGATTATCAAAAAGGATCTTCACCTAGATCCTTTTAAATTAAAAATGAAG
TTTTAAATCAATCTAAAGTATATATGAGTAAACTTGGTCTGACAGTTACCAATGCTTAATCAGTGAGGCA
CCTATCTCAGCGATCTGTCTATTTCGTTCATCCATAGTTGCCTGACTCCCCGTCGTGTAGATAACTACGA
TACGGGAGGGCTTACCATCTGGCCCCAGTGCTGCAATGATACCGCGCGACCCACGCTCACCGGCTCCAGA
TTTATCAGCAATAAACCAGCCAGCCGGAAGGGCCGAGCGCAGAAGTGGTCCTGCAACTTTATCCGCCTCC
ATCCAGTCTATTAATTGTTGCCGGGAAGCTAGAGTAAGTAGTTCGCCAGTTAATAGTTTGCGCAACGTTG
TTGCCATTGCTACAGGCATCGTGGTGTCACGCTCGTCGTTTGGTATGGCTTCATTCAGCTCCGGTTCCCA
ACGATCAAGGCGAGTTACATGATCCCCCATGTTGTGCAAAAAAGCGGTTAGCTCCTTCGGTCCTCCGATC
GTTGTCAGAAGTAAGTTGGCCGCAGTGTTATCACTCATGGTTATGGCAGCACTGCATAATTCTCTTACTG
TCATGCCATCCGTAAGATGCTTTTCTGTGACTGGTGAGTACTCAACCAAGTCATTCTGAGAATAGTGTAT
GCGGCGACCGAGTTGCTCTTGCCCGGCGTCAATACGGGATAATACCGCGCCACATAGCAGAACTTTAAAA
GTGCTCATCATTGGAAAACGTTCTTCGGGGCGAAAACTCTCAAGGATCTTACCGCTGTTGAGATCCAGTT
CGATGTAACCCACTCGTGCACCCAACTGATCTTCAGCATCTTTTACTTTCACCAGCGTTTCTGGGTGAGC
AAAAACAGGAAGGCAAAATGCCGCAAAAAAGGGAATAAGGGCGACACGGAAATGTTGAATACTCATACTC
TTCCTTTTTCAATATTATTGAAGCATTTATCAGGGTTATTGTCTCATGAGCGGATACATATTTGAATGTA
TTTAGAAAAATAAACAAATAGGGGTTCCGCGCACATTTCCCCGAAAAGTGCCACCTGACGTCTAAGAAAC
CATTATTATCATGACATTAACCTATAAAAATAGGCGTATCACGAGGCAGAATTTCAGATAAAAAAAATCC
TTAGCTTTCGCTAAGGATGATTTCTGGAATTCGCGGCCGCTTCTAGAGACTAGTGGGTCTCA
