>Addgene plasmid #66008 | R0040 (pTet)_AB | addgene partial sequence | sequence record 114119 | MoCloR 5'-gccacctgacgtctaagaaacc-3'
ATAGGCGTATCACGAGGCAGAATTTCAGATAAAAAAAATCCTTAGCTTTCGCTAAGGATGATTTCTGGAA
TTCGCGGCCGCTTCTAGAGACTAGTGGGTCTCAGGAGTCCCTATCAGTGATAGAGATTGACATCCCTATC
AGTGATAGAGATACTGAGCACTACTAGAGACCTACTAGTAGCGGCCGCTGCAGGCTTCCTCGCTCACTGA
CTCGCTGCGCTCGGTCGTTCGGCTGCGGCGAGCGGTATCAGCTCACTCAAAGGCGGTAATACGGTTATCC
ACAGAATCAGGGGATAACGCAGGAAAGAACATGTGAGCAAAAGGCCAGCAAAAGGCCAGGAACCGTAAAA
AGGCCGCGTTGCTGGCGTTTTTCCACAGGCTCCGCCCCCCTGACGAGCATCACAAAAATCGACGCTCAAG
TCAGAGGTGGCGAAACCCGACAGGACTATAAAGATACCAGGCGTTTCCCCCTGGAAGCTCCCTCGTGCGC
TCTCCTGTTCCGACCCTGCCGCTTACCGGATACCTGTCCGCCTTTCTCCCTTCGGGAAGCGTGGCGCTTT
CTCATAGCTCACGCTGTAGGTATCTCAGTTCGGTGTAGGTCGTTCGCTCCAAGCTGGGCTGTGTGCACGA
ACCCCCCGTTCAGCCCGACCGCTGCGCCTTATCCGGTAACTATCGTCTTGAGTCCAACCCGGT
